>Addgene plasmid #40163 | pUC19-HRP-C | addgene full sequence | sequence record 199186 | Addgene NGS Result
GCGCCCAATACGCAAACCGCCTCTCCCCGCGCGTTGGCCGATTCATTAATGCAGCTGGCACGACAGGTTT
CCCGACTGGAAAGCGGGCAGTGAGCGCAACGCAATTAATGTGAGTTAGCTCACTCATTAGGCACCCCAGG
CTTTACACTTTATGCTTCCGGCTCGTATGTTGTGTGGAATTGTGAGCGGATAACAATTTCACACAGGAAA
CAGCTATGACCATGATTACGCCAAGCTTGCATGCCTGCAGGTCGACTCTAGAGGATCCTTATTAAGAGTT
GCTGTTGACCACTCTGCAGTTCAGACGAATCTGGCCTTGGGTACCCGTCAGAGGGGTAATGTTACCCATA
CGGTCCATGGCTTCCACGAAGGCGTTAAAGAAGGTTTGAGTAGAGTTAGCAAAACTTCTCACCAGTGGGA
TGGTGTCAGTGGCGTTTGGACTGCTAAACAGTTCTTGATCACTCTGTATCAGGCCTTTCTGCTCCTCTAG
ATTCACATAGTACTTGTTATCGAAGATGGTTGGGGTCCGCAGATCAAAGTCCACTAGTGCACTGAGGTTG
CCATTCAGTGGGCACAAGCCTCTCAGTGTCTGGAGATACGTAGTGTTCAGCGTGGGGTCAGGTAACCCAG
TGTTGCTGAAATTGTAGAGCCTATCCATGATGAACCTACACTGGTTCTTTCCAAATGTGTGTCCTCCGGA
CAGAGCCACAAGGTCACTCGAGCGATTCAGACCCACGTTTCTAAAGCTATCCTTCAGCTGGGGCAGGGTG
AAGAATGGAGCAGGCAAGTTGGCGTTGGCCAGATCTAGGAATGCCTGTAGGGAGTCACGTCGACCGAGCG
GCACTCTCCAGGACGGTCCGCCTGCAAGAGTCACGCTCTGTTGCGCAGCTATAGTCAGCAGGTCTGCACA
ACTGACTGTTCGTGGGCATGCTGACTCAACGGCAGCCTTCATGCGATCGATCACTGGAAAGCCCCTGGCG
CTGTTAGCGTTCCCGAATGCATCCTTTTCAGTGCGGAAACTGGTGGTGTTGTCCAGTAATATGCTAGCGT
CGCAACCATTCACGAAGCAGTCATGGAAGTGCAGACGTAATATTGAAGCAGCGATCCTGGGATCGGATCT
GAGCTCGTTGACGATTGTGTCGCGAACGATGTTGGACACGTTGGGACAGCTATTGTCGTAGAATGTAGGG
GTTAACTGCATATGGTGGTGGTGGTGGTGGGCCCGGGATCCCCGGGTACCGAGCTCGAATTCACTGGCCG
TCGTTTTACAACGTCGTGACTGGGAAAACCCTGGCGTTACCCAACTTAATCGCCTTGCAGCACATCCCCC
TTTCGCCAGCTGGCGTAATAGCGAAGAGGCCCGCACCGATCGCCCTTCCCAACAGTTGCGCAGCCTGAAT
GGCGAATGGCGCCTGATGCGGTATTTTCTCCTTACGCATCTGTGCGGTATTTCACACCGCATATGGTGCA
CTCTCAGTACAATCTGCTCTGATGCCGCATAGTTAAGCCAGCCCCGACACCCGCCAACACCCGCTGACGC
GCCCTGACGGGCTTGTCTGCTCCCGGCATCCGCTTACAGACAAGCTGTGACCGTCTCCGGGAGCTGCATG
TGTCAGAGGTTTTCACCGTCATCACCGAAACGCGCGAGACGAAAGGGCCTCGTGATACGCCTATTTTTAT
AGGTTAATGTCATGATAATAATGGTTTCTTAGACGTCAGGTGGCACTTTTCGGGGAAATGTGCGCGGAAC
CCCTATTTGTTTATTTTTCTAAATACATTCAAATATGTATCCGCTCATGAGACAATAACCCTGATAAATG
CTTCAATAATATTGAAAAAGGAAGAGTATGAGTATTCAACATTTCCGTGTCGCCCTTATTCCCTTTTTTG
CGGCATTTTGCCTTCCTGTTTTTGCTCACCCAGAAACGCTGGTGAAAGTAAAAGATGCTGAAGATCAGTT
GGGTGCACGAGTGGGTTACATCGAACTGGATCTCAACAGCGGTAAGATCCTTGAGAGTTTTCGCCCCGAA
GAACGTTTTCCAATGATGAGCACTTTTAAAGTTCTGCTATGTGGCGCGGTATTATCCCGTATTGACGCCG
GGCAAGAGCAACTCGGTCGCCGCATACACTATTCTCAGAATGACTTGGTTGAGTACTCACCAGTCACAGA
AAAGCATCTTACGGATGGCATGACAGTAAGAGAATTATGCAGTGCTGCCATAACCATGAGTGATAACACT
GCGGCCAACTTACTTCTGACAACGATCGGAGGACCGAAGGAGCTAACCGCTTTTTTGCACAACATGGGGG
ATCATGTAACTCGCCTTGATCGTTGGGAACCGGAGCTGAATGAAGCCATACCAAACGACGAGCGTGACAC
CACGATGCCTGTAGCAATGGCAACAACGTTGCGCAAACTATTAACTGGCGAACTACTTACTCTAGCTTCC
CGGCAACAATTAATAGACTGGATGGAGGCGGATAAAGTTGCAGGACCACTTCTGCGCTCGGCCCTTCCGG
CTGGCTGGTTTATTGCTGATAAATCTGGAGCCGGTGAGCGTGGGTCTCGCGGTATCATTGCAGCACTGGG
GCCAGATGGTAAGCCCTCCCGTATCGTAGTTATCTACACGACGGGGAGTCAGGCAACTATGGATGAACGA
AATAGACAGATCGCTGAGATAGGTGCCTCACTGATTAAGCATTGGTAACTGTCAGACCAAGTTTACTCAT
ATATACTTTAGATTGATTTAAAACTTCATTTTTAATTTAAAAGGATCTAGGTGAAGATCCTTTTTGATAA
TCTCATGACCAAAATCCCTTAACGTGAGTTTTCGTTCCACTGAGCGTCAGACCCCGTAGAAAAGATCAAA
GGATCTTCTTGAGATCCTTTTTTTCTGCGCGTAATCTGCTGCTTGCAAACAAAAAAACCACCGCTACCAG
CGGTGGTTTGTTTGCCGGATCAAGAGCTACCAACTCTTTTTCCGAAGGTAACTGGCTTCAGCAGAGCGCA
GATACCAAATACTGTTCTTCTAGTGTAGCCGTAGTTAGGCCACCACTTCAAGAACTCTGTAGCACCGCCT
ACATACCTCGCTCTGCTAATCCTGTTACCAGTGGCTGCTGCCAGTGGCGATAAGTCGTGTCTTACCGGGT
TGGACTCAAGACGATAGTTACCGGATAAGGCGCAGCGGTCGGGCTGAACGGGGGGTTCGTGCACACAGCC
CAGCTTGGAGCGAACGACCTACACCGAACTGAGATACCTACAGCGTGAGCTATGAGAAAGCGCCACGCTT
CCCGAAGGGAGAAAGGCGGACAGGTATCCGGTAAGCGGCAGGGTCGGAACAGGAGAGCGCACGAGGGAGC
TTCCAGGGGGAAACGCCTGGTATCTTTATAGTCCTGTCGGGTTTCGCCACCTCTGACTTGAGCGTCGATT
TTTGTGATGCTCGTCAGGGGGGCGGAGCCTATGGAAAAACGCCAGCAACGCGGCCTTTTTACGGTTCCTG
GCCTTTTGCTGGCCTTTTGCTCACATGTTCTTTCCTGCGTTATCCCCTGATTCTGTGGATAACCGTATTA
CCGCCTTTGAGTGAGCTGATACCGCTCGCCGCAGCCGAACGACCGAGCGCAGCGAGTCAGTGAGCGAGGA
AGCGGAAGA
Features (pLannotate 1.2.2; 13 found; start..end, strand, type, name):
      1..93      +  CDS            lacI (fragment): lac repressor; lacI; The lac repressor binds to the lac operator to inhibit transcription in E. coli. This inhibition can be relieved by adding lactose or isopropyl-β-D-thiogalactopyranoside (IPTG).
    106..127     +  protein_bind   CAP binding site: CAP binding activates transcription in the presence of cAMP. E. coli catabolite activator protein
    142..172     +  promoter       lac promoter: promoter for the E. coli lac operon
    180..196     +  protein_bind   lac operator: The lac repressor binds to the lac operator to inhibit transcription in E. coli. This inhibition can be relieved by adding lactose or isopropyl-β-D-thiogalactopyranoside (IPTG). lac repressor encoded by lacI
    233..268     -  misc_feature   MCS (fragment): pUC18/19 multiple cloning site
    275..1219    -  CDS            PRXC1A (fragment): PER1A_ARMRU - Also known as HPRC1. Experimental evidence at protein level: Swiss-Prot protein existence level 1. Removal of H(2)O(2), oxidation of toxic reductants, biosynthesis and degradation of lignin, suberization, auxin catabolism, response to environmental stresses such as wounding, pathogen attack and oxidative stress. These functions might be dependent on each isozyme/isoform in each plant tissue. From Armoracia rusticana (Horseradish) (Armoracia laphatifolia).
   1226..1252    -  misc_feature   MCS (fragment): pUC18/19 multiple cloning site
   1249..1406    +  CDS            lacZα (fragment): LacZα fragment of β-galactosidase; lacZ fragment
   1412..1511    -  misc_feature   bom (fragment): basis of mobility region from pBR322
   1613..1648    -  CDS            rop (fragment): Rop protein, which maintains plasmids at low copy number; rop
   1743..1847    +  promoter       AmpR promoter: bla
   1848..2708    +  CDS            AmpR: β-lactamase; bla; confers resistance to ampicillin, carbenicillin, and related antibiotics
   2879..3467    +  rep_origin     ori: high-copy-number ColE1/pMB1/pBR322/pUC origin of replication
