[The description below was written by a language model from this plasmid's Addgene catalogue record and pLannotate feature annotations shown in this document.]
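Description:
pUC19-HRP-C is a high-copy E. coli cloning plasmid of about 3.7 kb, built on the pUC19 backbone, that stores a synthetic gene for horseradish peroxidase isoenzyme C (HRP). It is propagated through the pUC-type ColE1/pMB1 origin and selected with ampicillin via the bla (β-lactamase) gene and its own promoter. The feature table also picks up short remnants of lacI, bom and rop, which are non-functional fragments.

The roughly 966 bp insert was placed into the pUC19 polylinker as a BamHI fragment, splitting the multiple cloning site and interrupting the lacZα region. Annotation matches most of it to the Armoracia rusticana peroxidase C1A protein, a heme enzyme that uses hydrogen peroxide to oxidise a range of substrates. The depositor describes the gene as synthetic, with codons optimised for mammalian expression, and carrying an N-terminal six-histidine tag for metal-affinity purification. The tag is not separately annotated in the feature table. The peroxidase coding sequence lies on the strand opposite to the lac promoter, CAP site and lac operator, so it is in reverse orientation with respect to the only upstream promoter annotated. The plasmid therefore appears to be a storage and subcloning vehicle rather than an expression construct. No eukaryotic promoter or polyadenylation signal is recorded.

The associated publication concerns baculovirus expression of catalytically active HRP, which suggests the cassette serves as a source for transfer into expression vectors. M13 forward and reverse primer sites flanking the polylinker allow the insert to be sequenced.
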