Addgene plasmid #40163: pUC19-HRP-C
Depositing lab: Paul Ortiz de Montellano. Depositing organization: University of California, San Francisco (UCSF). Publication: Baculovirus expression and characterization of catalytically active horseradish peroxidase. Hartmann C, Ortiz de Montellano PR. Arch Biochem Biophys. 1992 Aug 15;297(1):61-72. 10.1016/0003-9861(92)90641-9 PubMed 1637184.
Backbone
  Vector backbone: pUC19
  Backbone size w/o insert (bp): 2700
  Total vector size (bp): 3700
  Vector type: coli cloning vector
Growth in bacteria
  Bacterial resistance: Ampicillin, 100 μg/mL
  Growth temperature: 37°C
  Growth strain: DH5alpha
  Copy number: High Copy
Gene/Insert
  Gene/Insert name: Horseradish peroxidase (alt name: HRP)
  Species: Synthetic; horseradish
  Insert size (bp): 966
  Tag / fusion protein: Six histidine (N terminal on insert)
  Cloning method: Restriction Enzyme; 5′ cloning site BamHI (unknown if destroyed); 3′ cloning site BamHI (unknown if destroyed)
  Sequencing primers: 5′ M13 forward; 3′ M13 reverse
Terms and licenses: Academic/Nonprofit Terms; Industry Terms: Not Available to Industry
Depositor comments: Synthetic gene with codons optimized for mammalian expression. See original reference: Hartmann, C, and Ortiz de Montellano, P, "Baculovirus expression and characterization of catalytically active horseradish peroxidase" (1992) Arch Biochem Biophys, 297, 61-72.
How to cite: pUC19-HRP-C was a gift from Paul Ortiz de Montellano (Addgene plasmid # 40163 ; http://n2t.net/addgene:40163 ; RRID:Addgene_40163)
