>Addgene plasmid #40163 | pUC19-HRP-C | depositor partial sequence | sequence record 51035 | gene with 6xHis tag
GGATCCCGGGCCCACCACCACCACCACCATATGCAGTTAACCCCTACATTCTACGACAATAGCTGTCCCA
ACGTGTCCAACATCGTTCGCGACACAATCGTCAACGAGCTCAGATCCGATCCCAGGATCGCTGCTTCAAT
ATTACGTCTGCACTTCCATGACTGCTTCGTGAATGGTTGCGACGCTAGCATATTACTGGACAACACCACC
AGTTTCCGCACTGAAAAGGATGCATTCGGGAACGCTAACAGCGCCAGGGGCTTTCCAGTGATCGATCGCA
TGAAGGCTGCCGTTGAGTCAGCATGCCCACGAACAGTCAGTTGTGCAGACCTGCTGACTATAGCTGCGCA
ACAGAGCGTGACTCTTGCAGGCGGACCGTCCTGGAGAGTGCCGCTCGGTCGACGTGACTCCCTACAGGCA
TTCCTAGATCTGGCCAACGCCAACTTGCCTGCTCCATTCTTCACCCTGCCCCAGCTGAAGGATAGCTTTA
GAAACGTGGGTCTGAATCGCTCGAGTGACCTTGTGGCTCTGTCCGGAGGACACACATTTGGAAAGAACCA
GTGTAGGTTCATCATGGATAGGCTCTACAATTTCAGCAACACTGGGTTACCTGACCCCACGCTGAACACT
ACGTATCTCCAGACACTGAGAGGCTTGTGCCCACTGAATGGCAACCTCAGTGCACTAGTGGACTTTGATC
TGCGGACCCCAACCATCTTCGATAACAAGTACTATGTGAATCTAGAGGAGCAGAAAGGCCTGATACAGAG
TGATCAAGAACTGTTTAGCAGTCCAAACGCCACTGACACCATCCCACTGGTGAGAAGTTTTGCTAACTCT
ACTCAAACCTTCTTTAACGCCTTCGTGGAAGCCATGGACCGTATGGGTAACATTACCCCTCTGACGGGTA
CCCAAGGCCAGATTCGTCTGAACTGCAGAGTGGTCAACAGCAACTCTTAATAA
