>Addgene plasmid #40163 | pUC19-HRP-C | addgene partial sequence | sequence record 52017 | M13-pUC-fwd
GGGCCCACCACCACCACCACCATATGCAGTTAACCCCTACATTCTACGACAATAGCTGTCCCAACGTGTC
CAACATCGTTCGCGACACAATCGTCAACGAGCTCAGATCCGATCCCAGGATCGCTGCTTCAATATTACGT
CTGCACTTCCATGACTGCTTCGTGAATGGTTGCGACGCTAGCATATTACTGGACAACACCACCAGTTTCC
GCACTGAAAAGGATGCATTCGGGAACGCTAACAGCGCCAGGGGCTTTCCAGTGATCGATCGCATGAAGGC
TGCCGTTGAGTCAGCATGCCCACGAACAGTCAGTTGTGCAGACCTGCTGACTATAGCTGCGCAACAGAGC
GTGACTCTTGCAGGCGGACCGTCCTGGAGAGTGCCGCTCGGTCGACGTGACTCCCTACAGGCATTCCTAG
ATCTGGCCAACGCCAACTTGCCTGCTCCATTCTTCACCCTGCCCCAGCTGAAGGATAGCTTTAGAAACGT
GGGTCTGAATCGCTCGAGTGACCTTGTGGCTCTGTCCGGAGGACACACATTTGGAAAGAACCAGTGTAGG
TTCATCATGGATAGGCTCTACAATTTCAGCAACACTGGGTTACCTGACCCCACGCTGAACACTACGTATC
TCCAGACACTGAGAGGCTTGTGCCCACTGAATGGCAACCTCAGTGCACTAGTGGACTTTGATCTGCGGAC
CCCAACCATCTTCGATAACAAGTACTATGTGAATCTAGAGGAGCAGAAAGGCCTGATACAGAGTGATCAA
GAACTGTTTAGCAGTCCAAAC
